Addgene plasmid #37687: pUASp YFP Rab3 WT
Depositing lab: Matthew Scott. Depositing organization: Stanford University. Publication: Thirty-one flavors of Drosophila rab proteins. Zhang J, Schulze KL, Hiesinger PR, Suyama K, Wang S, Fish M, Acar M, Hoskins RA, Bellen HJ, Scott MP. Genetics. 2007 Jun;176(2):1307-22. Epub 2007 Apr 3. 10.1534/genetics.106.066761 PubMed 17409086.
Backbone
  Vector backbone: pUASp
  Backbone size w/o insert (bp): 9939
  Vector type: Insect Expression ; Drosophila
Growth in bacteria
  Bacterial resistance: Ampicillin, 100 μg/mL
  Growth temperature: 37°C
  Growth strain: Top10
  Copy number: Unknown
Gene/Insert
  Gene/Insert name: Rab3
  Species: D. melanogaster (fly)
  Entrez Gene: Rab3 (a.k.a. Dmel_CG7576, AAF58762, CG7576, DRAB3, DRab3, DmRab3, Dmel\CG7576, Drab3, P25228, Rab3A, dRab3, dm-Rab3, drab3, rab3)
  Promoter: GAL4
  Tag / fusion protein: YFP (N terminal on backbone)
  Cloning method: Gateway Cloning
  Sequencing primers: 5′ EGFP-C; 3′ pUASp-3 (5'-AGGTTTAACCAGGGGATGCT-3')
Terms and licenses: Academic/Nonprofit Terms; Industry Terms: Not Available to Industry
How to cite: pUASp YFP Rab3 WT was a gift from Matthew Scott (Addgene plasmid # 37687 ; http://n2t.net/addgene:37687 ; RRID:Addgene_37687)
