[The description below was written by a language model from this plasmid's Addgene catalogue record.]
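Description:
pUASp YFP Rab3 WT is a Drosophila expression plasmid built on the pUASp backbone (about 9.9 kb without insert) and carrying the wild-type coding sequence of Drosophila melanogaster Rab3 (CG7576), a small GTPase of the Rab family. It is maintained in E. coli under ampicillin selection. The record gives no feature table, so the bacterial origin, copy number, and any fly transformation marker or transposon ends in the backbone are not documented here.

The insert was introduced by Gateway recombination downstream of a YFP coding sequence supplied by the backbone, so the product is an N-terminally YFP-tagged Rab3 fusion protein. Tagging at the N terminus leaves the C-terminal end of the Rab free; in Rab proteins generally, this region is lipid-modified for membrane attachment. The record lists the promoter as "GAL4", which reflects the UAS design of the vector. Transcription depends on upstream activating sequences bound by the yeast GAL4 transcription factor, so the fusion is expressed only in cells or tissues where a GAL4 driver is present. pUASp-type vectors are generally used because they permit GAL4-driven expression in the female germline as well as in somatic tissues.

The "WT" designation and the associated publication, which surveys the Drosophila Rab proteins, suggest that this plasmid belongs to a set of tagged Rab constructs. Its typical use would be tissue-specific expression of fluorescent Rab3 in flies or fly cells to visualise its subcellular localisation and study its role in membrane trafficking.
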