>Addgene plasmid #37687 | pUASp YFP Rab3 WT | addgene partial sequence | sequence record 55705 | EGFP-C 5'-CATGGTCCTGCTGGAGTTCGTG-3'
GAGCTGTACAAGTCCGGACTCAGATCTCGAGCTCAAGCTTCGAATTCTGCAGTCGACGGTACCGCGGGCC
CGGGATCATCAACAAGTTTGTACAAAAAAGCAGGCTTAATGGCGAGTGGCGGAGACCCCAAGTGGCAGAA
GGATGCCGCCGACCAGAACTTTGACTACATGTTCAAGCTGCTCATCATTGGCAACTCCAGCGTGGGCAAG
ACCAGCTTCCTCTTCCGCTACGCCGACGATAGCTTCACATCCGCCTTCGTCTCCACGGTGGGCATTGACT
TTAAGGTGAAGACCGTATTTCGGCACGACAAGCGCGTGAAACTCCAGATCTGGGACACTGCTGGACAGGA
GCGGTACAGAACTATCACCACAGCCTACTACCGAGGAGCGATGGGTTTCATCCTAATGTACGATGTCACT
AATGAGGACAGTTTTAACTCGGTTCAGGATTGGGTGACACAGATCAAAACGTATTCGTGGGACAATGCCC
AGGTGATCCTGGTGGGCAACAAGTGCGACATGGAGGACCAGCGGGTAATCAGCTTCGAACGTGGTCGCCA
GTTGGCCGATCAATTGGGTGTTGAGTTCTTCGAGACCTCTGCCAAGGAGAACGTCAACGTCAAGGCTGTT
TTCGAGCGTTTGGTGGACATCATCTGCGATAAGATGTCCGAGAGCCTGGACGCGGATCCGACGTTAGTAG
GCGGTGGCCAGAAGGGCCAGAGGTTGACGGATCAGCCGCAGGGCACGCCTAATGCCAACTGCAATTGTTA
GAACCCAGCTTTCTTGTACAA
